>Addgene plasmid #165830 | pEGFP | addgene full sequence | sequence record 343619 | Addgene NGS Result
ACCTACACCGAACTGAGATACCTACAGCGTGAGCTATGAGAAAGCGCCACGCTTCCCGAAGGGAGAAAGG
CGGACAGGTATCCGGTAAGCGGCAGGGTCGGAACAGGAGAGCGCACGAGGGAGCTTCCAGGGGGAAACGC
CTGGTATCTTTATAGTCCTGTCGGGTTTCGCCACCTCTGACTTGAGCGTCGATTTTTGTGATGCTCGTCA
GGGGGGCGGAGCCTATGGAAAAACGCCAGCAACGCGGCCTTTTTACGGTTCCTGGCCTTTTGCTGGCCTT
TTGCTCACATGTTCTTTCCTGCGTTATCCCCTGATTCTGTGGATAACCGTATTACCGCCTTTGAGTGAGC
TGATACCGCTCGCCGCAGCCGAACGACCGAGCGCAGCGAGTCAGTGAGCGAGGAAGCGGAAGAGCGCCCA
ATACGCAAACCGCCTCTCCCCGCGCGTTGGCCGATTCATTAATGCAGCTGGCACGACAGGTTTCCCGACT
GGAAAGCGGGCAGTGAGCGCAACGCAATTAATGTGAGTTAGCTCACTCATTAGGCACCCCAGGCTTTACA
CTTTATGCTTCCGGCTCGTATGTTGTGTGGAATTGTGAGCGGATAACAATTTCACACAGGAAACAGCTAT
GACCATGATTACGCCAAGCTATTTAGGTGACACTATAGAATACTCAAGCTATGCATCCAACGCGTTGGGA
GCTCTCCCATATGGTCGACCTGCAGGCGGCCGCGAATTCACTAGTGATTGGGCGATGAGTGGTCTCGAAT
GGTGTCCAAGGGCGAGGAGCTGTTCACCGGGGTGGTGCCCATCCTGGTCGAGCTGGACGGCGACGTAAAC
GGCCACAAGTTCAGCGTGTCCGGCGAGGGCGAGGGCGATGCCACCTACGGCAAGCTGACCCTGAAGTTCA
TCTGCACCACCGGCAAGCTGCCCGTGCCCTGGCCCACCCTCGTGACCACCCTGACCTACGGCGTGCAGTG
CTTCAGCCGCTACCCCGACCACATGAAGCAGCACGACTTCTTCAAGTCCGCCATGCCCGAAGGCTACGTC
CAGGAGCGCACCATCTTCTTCAAGGACGACGGCAACTACAAGACCCGCGCCGAGGTGAAGTTCGAGGGCG
ACACCCTGGTGAACCGCATCGAGCTGAAGGGCATCGACTTCAAGGAGGACGGCAACATCCTGGGGCACAA
GCTGGAGTACAACTACAACAGCCACAACGTCTATATCATGGCCGACAAGCAGAAGAACGGCATCAAGGTG
AACTTCAAGATCCGCCACAACATCGAGGACGGCAGCGTGCAGCTCGCCGACCACTACCAGCAGAACACCC
CCATCGGCGACGGCCCCGTGCTGCTGCCCGACAACCACTACCTGAGCACCCAGTCCGCCCTGAGCAAAGA
CCCCAACGAGAAGCGCGATCACATGGTCCTGCTGGAGTTCGTGACCGCCGCCGGGATCACTCTCGGCATG
GATGAGCTGTACAAGTAAGCTTCGAGACCACTCATCGCCCAATCGAATTCCCGCGGCCGCCATGGCGGCC
GGGAGCATGCGACGTCGGGCCCAATTCGCCCTATAGTGAGTCGTATTACAATTCACTGGCCGTCGTTTTA
CAACGTCGTGACTGGGAAAACCCTGGCGTTACCCAACTTAATCGCCTTGCAGCACATCCCCCTTTCGCCA
GCTGGCGTAATAGCGAAGAGGCCCGCACCGATCGCCCTTCCCAACAGTTGCGCAGCCTGAATGGCGAATG
G
[124 nt withheld, positions 1752-1875]
C
[91 nt withheld, positions 1877-1967]
AGGGTGATGGTTCACGTAGTGGGCCAGCGCCCTGATAGACGGTTTTTCGCCCTTTGACGTTGGAGTCCAC
GTTCTTT
[37 nt withheld, positions 2045-2081]
ACCCTATCTCGGTCTATTCTTTTGATTTATAAGGGATTTTGCCGATTTCGGCCTATTGGTTAAAAAATGA
GCTGATTTAACAAAAATTTAACGCGAATTTTAACAAAATATTAACGCTTACAATTTCCTGATGCGGTATT
TTCTCCTTACGCATCTGTGCGGTATTTCACACCGCATCAGGTGGCACTTTTCGGGGAAATGTGCGCGGAA
CCCCTATTTGTTTATTTTTCTAAATACATTCAAATATGTATCCGCTCATGAGACAATAACCCTGATAAAT
GCTTCAATAATATTGAAAAAGGAAGAGTATGAGTATTCAACATTTCCGTGTCGCCCTTATTCCCTTTTTT
GCGGCATTTTGCCTTCCTGTTTTTGCTCACCCAGAAACGCTGGTGAAAGTAAAAGATGCTGAAGATCAGT
TGGGTGCACGAGTGGGTTACATCGAACTGGATCTCAACAGCGGTAAGATCCTTGAGAGTTTTCGCCCCGA
AGAACGTTTTCCAATGATGAGCACTTTTAAAGTTCTGCTATGTGGCGCGGTATTATCCCGTATTGACGCC
GGGCAAGAGCAACTCGGTCGCCGCATACACTATTCTCAGAATGACTTGGTTGAGTACTCACCAGTCACAG
AAAAGCATCTTACGGATGGCATGACAGTAAGAGAATTATGCAGTGCTGCCATAACCATGAGTGATAACAC
TGCGGCCAACTTACTTCTGACAACGATCGGAGGACCGAAGGAGCTAACCGCTTTTTTGCACAACATGGGG
GATCATGTAACTCGCCTTGATCGTTGGGAACCGGAGCTGAATGAAGCCATACCAAACGACGAGCGGGACA
CCACGATGCCTGTAGCAATGGCAACAACGTTGCGCAAACTATTAACTGGCGAACTACTTACTCTAGCTTC
CCGGCAACAATTAATAGACTGGATGGAGGCGGATAAAGTTGCAGGACCACTTCTGCGCTCGGCCCTTCCG
GCTGGCTGGTTTATTGCTGATAAATCTGGAGCCGGTGAGCGTGGGTCGCGCGGTATCATTGCAGCACTGG
GGCCAGATGGTAAGCCCTCCCGTATCGTAGTTATCTACACGACGGGGAGTCAGGCAACTATGGATGAACG
AAATAGACAGATCGCTGAGATAGGTGCCTCACTGATTAAGCATTGGTAACTGTCAGACCAAGTTTACTCA
TATATACTTTAGATTGATTTAAAACTTCATTTTTAATTTAAAAGGATCTAGGTGAAGATCCTTTTTGATA
ATCTCATGACCAAAATCCCTTAACGTGAGTTTTCGTTCCACTGAGCGTCAGACCCCGTAGAAAAGATCAA
AGGATCTTCTTGAGATCCTTTTTTTCTGCGCGTAATCTGCTGCTTGCAAACAAAAAAACCACCGCTACCA
GCGGTGGTTTGTTTGCCGGATCAAGAGCTACCAACTCTTTTTCCGAAGGTAACTGGCTTCAGCAGAGCGC
AGATACCAAATACTGTTCTTCTAGTGTAGCCGTAGTTAGGCCACCACTTCAAGAACTCTGTAGCACCGCC
TACATACCTCGCTCTGCTAATCCTGTTACCAGTGGCTGCTGCCAGTGGCGATAAGTCGTGTCTTACCGGG
TTGGACTCAAGACGATAGTTACCGGATAAGGCGCAGCGGTCGGGCTGAACGGGGGGTTCGTGCACACAGC
CCAGCTTGGAGCGAACG
Features (pLannotate 1.2.2; 14 found; start..end, strand, type, name):
    414..506     +  CDS            lacI (fragment): lac repressor; lacI; The lac repressor binds to the lac operator to inhibit transcription in E. coli. This inhibition can be relieved by adding lactose or isopropyl-β-D-thiogalactopyranoside (IPTG).
    519..540     +  protein_bind   CAP binding site: CAP binding activates transcription in the presence of cAMP. E. coli catabolite activator protein
    555..585     +  promoter       lac promoter: promoter for the E. coli lac operon
    593..609     +  protein_bind   lac operator: The lac repressor binds to the lac operator to inhibit transcription in E. coli. This inhibition can be relieved by adding lactose or isopropyl-β-D-thiogalactopyranoside (IPTG). lac repressor encoded by lacI
    651..669     +  promoter       SP6 promoter: promoter for bacteriophage SP6 RNA polymerase
    681..743     +  CDS            VESPI_VESMG (fragment): Experimental evidence at protein level: Swiss-Prot protein existence level 1. Shows contractile activity on isolated ileum smooth muscle. From Vespa magnifica (Hornet).
    769..1485    +  CDS            EGFP: EGFP is a basic (constitutively fluorescent) green fluorescent protein published in 1996, derived from Aequorea victoria. It is reported to be a rapidly-maturing weak dimer with moderate acid sensitivity.
   1570..1588    -  promoter       T7 promoter: promoter for bacteriophage T7 RNA polymerase
   1591..1748    +  CDS            lacZα (fragment): LacZα fragment of β-galactosidase; lacZ fragment
   1752..2207    +  rep_origin     f1 ori (sequence partly withheld): f1 bacteriophage origin of replication; arrow indicates direction of (+) strand synthesis
   2208..2258    -  misc_feature   bom (fragment): basis of mobility region from pBR322
   2285..2389    +  promoter       AmpR promoter: bla
   2390..3250    +  CDS            AmpR: β-lactamase; bla; confers resistance to ampicillin, carbenicillin, and related antibiotics
   3421..231     +  rep_origin     ori (across the origin): high-copy-number ColE1/pMB1/pBR322/pUC origin of replication
