[The description below was written by a language model from this plasmid's Addgene catalogue record and pLannotate feature annotations shown in this document.]
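Description:
pEGFP is a small, high-copy bacterial cloning plasmid built on the pUPD backbone that holds the coding sequence of enhanced green fluorescent protein as a stand-alone part. The sequenced record is about 3.8 kb, consistent with the roughly 3.1 kb backbone plus an insert of about 720 bp. It is maintained in E. coli through a ColE1/pUC-type origin of replication and selected with ampicillin via the bla (AmpR) gene under its own promoter. An f1 phage origin is also present, which in principle allows single-stranded DNA production.

The EGFP open reading frame, an Aequorea victoria-derived constitutively fluorescent green protein, sits within the lacZα cloning region of the backbone. It lies downstream of the CAP binding site, lac promoter and lac operator, and is flanked by an SP6 promoter on one side and an inward-facing T7 promoter on the other. A remaining lacZα fragment follows the insert, suggesting the insert interrupts a blue/white screening cassette. Short annotated matches to lacI, bom and a hornet peptide are only fragments and are probably backbone remnants or spurious hits rather than functional elements.

Although the record classifies the vector as insect expression, no insect or other eukaryotic promoter, terminator or polyadenylation signal is annotated, and the depositor describes the content simply as a CDS. The plasmid is therefore best read as a donor of the EGFP coding part for assembly into larger expression constructs, in the context of work on drug-based selection and counterselection in Drosophila. The exact cloning sites flanking the insert are not recorded.
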