Addgene plasmid #165830: pEGFP
Purpose: EGFP green fluorescent protein CDS
Depositing lab: Koen Venken. Depositing organization: Baylor College of Medicine. Publication: Multiplexed drug-based selection and counterselection genetic manipulations in Drosophila. Matinyan N, Karkhanis MS, Gonzalez Y, Jain A, Saltzman A, Malovannaya A, Sarrion-Perdigones A, Dierick HA, Venken KJT. Cell Rep. 2021 Sep 14;36(11):109700. doi: 10.1016/j.celrep.2021.109700. PubMed 34525356.
Backbone
  Vector backbone: pUPD
  Backbone size w/o insert (bp): 3057
  Vector type: Insect Expression
Growth in bacteria
  Bacterial resistance: Ampicillin, 100 μg/mL
  Growth temperature: 37°C
  Growth strain: DH10B
  Copy number: High Copy
Gene/Insert
  Gene/Insert name: EGFP
  Species: Synthetic
  Insert size (bp): 721
  Cloning method: Restriction Enzyme; 5′ cloning site Unknown (unknown if destroyed)
Terms and licenses: Academic/Nonprofit Terms; Industry Terms: Not Available to Industry
Depositor comments: CDS
How to cite: pEGFP was a gift from Koen Venken (Addgene plasmid # 165830 ; http://n2t.net/addgene:165830 ; RRID:Addgene_165830)
